>Addgene plasmid #71374 | pRS426-GFP-Num1-PH | addgene partial sequence | sequence record 138690 | M13-F20 5'-TGTAAAACGACGGCCAGT-3'
CCCTCGAGGTCGACGGTATCGATAAGCTTGATATCGAATTCACTCTAAACTTATCCCTTGCATGTTCCTT
TGAAGTAAATAACGTAATGAATTATACCAAATATTGTGTCTTTGCCTTGTAGGACAAGTAAACTTAATAG
TCCTAGTTTCTGTGGTAACAACAATACTTTTGTGATACAATCCTGTTGGATATGGGTTTGGGTCTGTGAC
ACTTTCTACTCCTAGAATGGCAACACCTTTTGTTTTGGTATTGGCAGGATTCTCTAGGATGGGATTAGAA
GCGGACCAGTACAAAGTTAAGGTATATGGATGAACCCAGAAGAATCTTTCATGACGTGATTCGAATCCAA
AAGGTCCCAAGCGTGGATAATACTTAAACAAATATTCCCCAATGACGGTTTGGGTTAACGCGGGTATTAT
GCTTGGTTCGTTGGATCTGGGTCCGGACTTGTATAGTTCATCCATGCCATGTGTAATCCCAGCAGCTGTT
ACAAACTCAAGAAGGACCATGTGGTCTCTCTTTTCGTTGGGATCTTTCGAAAGGGCAGATTGTGTGGACA
GGTAATGGTTGTCTGGTAAAAGGACAGGGCCATCGCCAATTGGAGTATTTTGTTGATAATGGTCTGCTAG
TTGAACGCTTCCATCTTCAATGTTGTGTCTAATTTTGAAGTTAACTTTGATTCCATTCTTTTGTTTGTCT
GCCATGATGTATACATTGTGTGAGTTATAGTTGTATTCCAATTTGTGTCCAAGAATGTTTCCATCTTCTT
TAAA
