>Addgene plasmid #71374 | pRS426-GFP-Num1-PH | addgene partial sequence | sequence record 138805 | M13-Rev 5'-CAGGAAACAGCTATGACC-3'
AAGCTGGAGCTCCACCGCGGTGGCGGCCGCTCTAGAACTAGTGGATCCTTCTGCACAAGAAGCCATATTG
ACAGAGCAGTATGTGAGGACCTTTCTTCTACACAATGTAACAGTCAATGGTTGTAGTCAATACCACGACC
TTTACGTGCAGTTTTAGAGCGAAACTTCGGTTTTTTGAGACTTACCTCGTGTTTGTGTCTCCCTGGGAAT
GGAGCCGCGCCACCCTTGTCTATTATGTATAGTCTTATTTAATCATAGCGATGTTGGTCATCCAGTACAC
TTCGGTAGCAACCTTCGTTTGTGATTGTCTTGGTAATTGCTTCCAACAACTTTATCCATCATTGAGACAG
GGGCCATATCACCCGCGGGGTCTCAAAGAAGGGGCCCACTAATAAAAGCACGAGATAAGAATGCCAGCAA
AAAAGCTCCGAAATAATTCTTTTCGTCTTCCCTCCTAGTCTTAACAAGACAAGAGAGAGAGAGAGAAAGA
ATACTCACTAGAGATTGTTTCTTTTCTACTCAACTTAAAGTATACATACGCTATGGGTAAAGGAGAAGAA
CTTTTCACTGGAGTTGTCCCAATTCTTGTTGAATTAGATGGTGATGTTAATGGGCACAAATTTTCTGTCA
GTGGAGAGGGTGAAGGTGATGCAACATACGGAAAACTTACCCTTAAATTTATTTGCACTACTGGAAAACT
ACCTGTTCCATGGCCAACACTTGTCACTACTTTTACGTATGGTGTTCAATGCTTTTCAAGATACCCAGAT
CATATGAAACGGCATGACTT
