[The description below was written by a language model from this plasmid's Addgene catalogue record.]
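Description:
pRS426-GFP-Num1-PH is a yeast expression plasmid built on the pRS426 backbone, a member of the pRS series of yeast–E. coli shuttle vectors. pRS426 is generally known as an episomal vector carrying the 2μ origin for multicopy maintenance in Saccharomyces cerevisiae. In yeast it is selected through the URA3 auxotrophic marker, which complements uracil auxotrophy in ura3 host strains. In bacteria the plasmid is propagated under ampicillin selection. The record lists the bacterial copy number as unknown.

The insert encodes the pleckstrin homology (PH) domain of the budding yeast protein Num1, covering residues 2563–2692 rather than the full-length protein. EGFP is fused to the N-terminus of this fragment, so the expressed product is a GFP–PH domain chimera whose subcellular distribution can be followed by fluorescence microscopy in living yeast cells. PH domains are small modules that often bind phosphoinositides or other membrane components, so the location of the fluorescent fusion indicates whether the isolated domain is sufficient for targeting to a particular membrane compartment. The stated purpose is analysis of PH domain localization in yeast, and the plasmid comes from a genome-wide survey of membrane targeting by S. cerevisiae PH domains, which suggests it is one of a set of similar GFP–PH constructs.

The record does not state which promoter or terminator drives the fusion, nor the cloning method. No feature table is provided, so the exact arrangement of elements around the insert cannot be described. The M13 forward and reverse sequencing primers indicate that the cassette sits in the vector's multiple cloning region.
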