Addgene plasmid #71374: pRS426-GFP-Num1-PH
Purpose: For analysis of PH domain localization in yeast
Depositing lab: Mark Lemmon. Depositing organization: University of Pennsylvania. Publication: Genome-wide analysis of membrane targeting by S. cerevisiae pleckstrin homology domains. Yu JW, Mendrola JM, Audhya A, Singh S, Keleti D, DeWald DB, Murray D, Emr SD, Lemmon MA. Mol Cell. 2004 Mar 12;13(5):677-88. 10.1016/S1097-2765(04)00083-8 PubMed 15023338.
Backbone
  Vector backbone: pRS426
  Backbone manufacturer: ATCC
  Vector type: Yeast Expression
  Selectable markers: URA3
Growth in bacteria
  Bacterial resistance: Ampicillin, 100 μg/mL
  Growth temperature: 37°C
  Growth strain: DH5alpha
  Copy number: Unknown
Gene/Insert
  Gene/Insert name: Num1-PH
  Species: S. cerevisiae (budding yeast)
  Mutation: Pleckstrin homology (PH) domain; aa2563-2692
  Tag / fusion protein: EGFP (N terminal on insert)
  Cloning method: Unknown
  Sequencing primers: 5′ M13-F20; 3′ M13R
Terms and licenses: Academic/Nonprofit Terms; Industry Terms: Not Available to Industry
How to cite: pRS426-GFP-Num1-PH was a gift from Mark Lemmon (Addgene plasmid # 71374 ; http://n2t.net/addgene:71374 ; RRID:Addgene_71374)
